Addgene plasmid #146239: pAc5.1B-lambdaN-HA-DmSMG6-PINNOB1-siRNAres_E
Purpose: Insect Expression of DmSMG6-PINNOB1-siRNAres
Depositing lab: Elisa Izaurralde. Depositing organization: Max Planck Institute for Developmental Biology. Publication: SMG6 is the catalytic endonuclease that cleaves mRNAs containing nonsense codons in metazoan. Huntzinger E, Kashima I, Fauser M, Saulière J, Izaurralde E. RNA. 2008 Dec . 14(12):2609-17. 10.1261/rna.1386208 PubMed 18974281.
Backbone
  Vector backbone: Unknown
  Vector type: Insect Expression
Growth in bacteria
  Bacterial resistance: Ampicillin, 100 μg/mL
  Growth temperature: 37°C
  Growth strain: DH5alpha
  Copy number: Low Copy
Gene/Insert
  Gene/Insert name: DmSMG6-PINNOB1-siRNAres
  Species: D. melanogaster (fly)
  Entrez Gene: Smg6 (a.k.a. CG6369, Dmel\CG6369, dSMG6, SMG6)
  Cloning method: Unknown
Terms and licenses: Academic/Nonprofit Terms; Industry Terms: Not Available to Industry
Depositor comments: Plasmids from this collection were made available to the research community and donated after the lab closed. Please note that the sequence provided by the depositing laboratory may be theoretical/predicted or based on Sanger sequencing results. There may be discrepancies between sequencing results obtained by Addgene and the depositor sequence. If an Addgene verified sequence is not available, please contact before placing your order to request that our lab fully sequence the plasmid.
How to cite: pAc5.1B-lambdaN-HA-DmSMG6-PINNOB1-siRNAres_E was a gift from Elisa Izaurralde (Addgene plasmid # 146239 ; http://n2t.net/addgene:146239 ; RRID:Addgene_146239)
