[The description below was written by a language model from this plasmid's Addgene catalogue record and pLannotate feature annotations shown in this document.]
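Description:
pAc5.1B-lambdaN-HA-DmSMG6-PINNOB1-siRNAres_E is a 9,190 nt insect expression plasmid for producing a modified Drosophila melanogaster SMG6 protein in fly cells. The catalogue lists the backbone as unknown, although the name and the annotated parts point to a pAc5.1-type vector. It is propagated in E. coli through a ColE1/pUC-type origin and selected with ampicillin via the AmpR (β-lactamase) gene and its own promoter. The repository lists it as low copy even though the origin is annotated as a high-copy type. Short fragments of a tetracycline resistance gene and of SV40 large T antigen also appear in the feature table; these look like non-functional backbone remnants.

Expression is driven by the constitutive Drosophila actin 5C (Ac5) promoter and terminated by an SV40 polyadenylation signal. Immediately downstream of the promoter lie a fragment of the bacteriophage lambda N protein and an HA epitope tag. The roughly 3.8 kb unannotated stretch that follows presumably holds the SMG6 coding sequence. The lambda N peptide binds boxB RNA hairpins, so such fusions are commonly used to tether a protein to a boxB-bearing reporter mRNA, while HA allows detection by immunoblotting or immunoprecipitation. A vector-encoded V5 tag sits after the insert, but the record does not say whether it is translated in frame.

The insert name suggests an SMG6 variant whose PIN domain is altered with reference to NOB1, and which is resistant to RNA interference, allowing expression in cells depleted of endogenous SMG6. The record does not define the exact changes. The associated publication concerns SMG6 as the endonuclease that cleaves nonsense-codon-containing mRNAs, consistent with use in complementation experiments probing PIN domain function in nonsense-mediated decay.
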