Features (pLannotate 1.2.2; 10 found; start..end, strand, type, name):
     56..2568    +  promoter       Ac5 promoter: Drosophila melanogaster actin 5C promoter
   2588..2653    +  CDS            N (fragment): REGN_LAMBD - Experimental evidence at protein level: Swiss-Prot protein existence level 1. Plays a role as a transcriptional antitermination factor that allows the virus to initiate its lytic phase. Activates expression of the delayed viral early genes by modifying host RNA polymerase (RNAP) into a form that is resistant to termination signals. This antitermination function requires the host NusA protein which serves to stabilize the interaction between antitermination protein N and host RNA polymerase. From Escherichia phage lambda (Bacteriophage lambda).
   2678..2704    +  CDS            3xHA (fragment): three tandem HA epitope tags
   6475..6516    +  CDS            V5 tag: epitope tag from simian virus 5
   6616..6750    -  polyA_signal   SV40 poly(A) signal: SV40 polyadenylation signal
   6773..6857    -  CDS            large T antigen (fragment): large T antigen from SV40 (simian virus 40)
   6858..7328    +  CDS            TcR (fragment): tetracycline efflux protein; tet; confers resistance to tetracycline
   7372..7960    -  rep_origin     ori: high-copy-number ColE1/pMB1/pBR322/pUC origin of replication
   8131..8991    -  CDS            AmpR: β-lactamase; bla; confers resistance to ampicillin, carbenicillin, and related antibiotics
   8992..9096    -  promoter       AmpR promoter: bla
>Addgene plasmid #146239 | pAc5.1B-lambdaN-HA-DmSMG6-PINNOB1-siRNAres_E | depositor full sequence | sequence record 288684 | Full Sequence
CTTCAAGGAATTAATTCTATATTCTAAAAACACAAATGATACTTCTAAAAAAAATCATGAATGGCATCAA
CTCTGAATCAAATCTTTGCAGATGCACCTACTTCTCATTTCCACTGTCACATCATTTTTCCAGATCTCGC
TGCCTGTTATGTGGCCCACAAACCAAGACACGTTTTATGGCCATTAAAGCTGGCTGATCGTCGCCAAACA
CCAAATACATATCAATATGTACATTCGAGAAAGAAGCGATCAAAGAAGCGTCTTCGGGCGAGTAGGAGAA
TGCGGAGGAGAAGGAGAACGAGCTGATCTAGTATCTCTCCACAATCCAATGCCAACTGACCAACTGGCCA
TATTCGGAGCAATTTGAAGCCAATTTCCATCGCCTGGCGATCGCTCCATTCTTGGCTATATGTTTTTCAC
CGTTCCCGGGGCCATTTTCAAAGACTCGTCGGTAAGATAAGATTGTGTCACTCGCTGTCTCTCTTCATTT
GTCGAAGAATGCTGAGGAATTTCGCGATGACGTCGGCGAGTATTTTGAAGAATGAGAATAATTTGTATTT
ATACGAAAATCAGTTAGTGGAATTTTCTACAAAAACATGTTATCTATAGATAATTTTGTTGCAAAATATG
TTGACTATGACAAAGATTGTATGTATATACCTTTAATGTATTCTCATTTTCTTATGTATTTATAATGGCA
ATGATGATACTGATGATATTTTAAGATGATGCCAGACCACAGGCTGATTTCTGCGTCTTTTGCCGAACGC
AGTGCATGTGCGGTTGTTGTTTTTTGGAATAGTTTCAATTTTCGGACTGTCCGCTTTGATTTCAGTTTCT
TGGCTTATTCAAAAAGCAAAGTAAAGCCAAAAAAGCGAGATGGCAATACCAAATGCGGCAAAACGGTAGT
GGAAGGAAAGGGGTGCGGGGCAGCGGAAGGAAGGGTGGGGCGGGGCGTGGCGGGGTCTGTGGCTGGGCGC
GACGTCACCGACGTTGGAGCCACTCCTTTGACCATGTGTGCGTGTGTGTATTATTCGTGTCTCGCCACTC
GCCGGTTGTTTTTTTCTTTTTATCTCGCTCTCTCTAGCGCCATCTCGTACGCATGCTCAACGCACCGCAT
GTTGCCGTGTCCTTTATGCGTCATTTTGGCTCGAAATAGGCAATTATTTAAACAAAGATTAGTCAACGAA
AACGCTAAAATAAATAAGTCTACAATATGGTTACTTATTGCCATGTGTGTGCAGCCAACGATAGCAACAA
AAGCAACAACACAGTGGCTTTCCCTCTTTCACTTTTTGTTTGCAAGCGCGTGCGAGCAAGACGGCACGAC
CGGCAAACGCAATTACGCTGACAAAGAGCAGACGAAGTTTTGGCCGAAAAACATCAAGGCGCCTGATACG
AATGCATTTGCAATAACAATTGCGATATTTAATATTGTTTATGAAGCTGTTTGACTTCAAAACACACAAA
AAAAAAAATAAAACAAATTATTTGAAAGAGAATTAGGAATCGGACAGCTTATCGTTACGGGCTAACAGCA
CACCGAGACGAAATAGCTTACCTGACGTCACAGCCTCTGGAAGAACTGCCGCCAAGCAGAGAGAGAGAGA
AAAAGAGGGAGAGCAGCTTAGACCGCATGTGCTTGTGTGTGAGGCGTCTCTCTCTTCGTCTCCTGTTTGC
GCAAACGCATAGACTGCACTGAGAAAATCGATTACCTATTTTTTATGAATGAATATTTGCACTATTACTA
TTCAAAACTATTAAGATAGCAATCACATTCAATAGCCAAATACTATACCACCTGAGCGATGCAACGAAAT
GATCAATTTGAGCAAAAATGCTGCATATTTAGGACGGCATCATTATAGAAATGCTTCTTGCTGTGTACTT
TTCTCTCGTCTGGCAGCTGTTTCGCCGTTATTGTTAAAACCGGCTTAAGTTAGGTGTGTTTTCTACGACT
AGTGATGCCCCTACTAGAAGATGTGTGTTGCACAAATGTCCCTGAATAACCAATTTGAAGTGCAGATAGC
AGTAAACGTAAGCTAATATGAATATTATTTAACTGTAATGTTTTAATATCGCTGGACATTACTAATAAAC
CCACTATAAACACATGTACATATGTATGTTTTGGCATACAATGAGTAGTTGGGGAAAAAATGTGTAAAAG
CACCGTGACCATCACAGCATAAAGATAACCAGCTGAAGTATCGAATATGAGTAACCCCCAAATTGAATCA
CATGCCGCAACTGATAGGACCCATGGAAGTACACTCTTCATGGCGATATACAAGACACACACAAGCACGA
ACACCCAGTTGCGGAGGAAATTCTCCGTAAATGAAAACCCAATCGGCGAACAATTCATACCCATATATGG
TAAAAGTTTTGAACGCGACTTGAGAGCGGAGAGCATTGCGGCTGATAAGGTTTTAGCGCTAAGCGGGCTT
TATAAAACGGGCTGCGGGACCAGTTTTCATATCACTACCGTTTGAGTTCTTGTGCTGTGTGGATACTCCT
CCCGACACAAAGCCGCTCCATCAGCCAGCAGTCGTCTAATCCAGAGACCCCGGATCGGGGTACCAACATG
GACGCACAAACACGACGACGTGAGCGTCGCGCTGAGAAACAAGCTCAATGGAAAGCTGCAAACGGTGGAT
CTCCTCCACATATGGCTTACCCATACGATGTTCCAGATTACGCTCCTCCAAGCTTGAATTCTATGAGTCG
AAAGGGAACACGAGAACAAAATGATATATCGCTGATAATTGGGACGCTGCCGAAACGCCTGCAGAACAAA
ATCGCGGCCAGCTGCAGCCACGCAGCAGCAGCGGCAACAACAACAAAGGCGTTGGAGACGGAAAACGCTG
AGAATGCGGAGCCCGTGGCTACGACAGCAAATGCTTCAAGGCCAGTCGAAATCCTGAGCAATGCTAGCAC
AGGAGGAGGCAAACCCGATGCCCAGTCAAAGCAACCCGTTTTGGATACCAGCGGGAAAATGGCGTGGGAG
GGCGGGATTCCAGGCATCCTGCGCGTGACCACCTCGGTGGCGGGCGATGTTAACAGGAACGGACAGGGTC
AGGGCAAGAACAAGAGCGGTAACAGTGCTCGGCGCAGGGGTCGCAAGGACAAGGAGCACGCTACGCAGTC
GCCAGTGACGCGCACGCGCTTGACCACCGAGCATCCGGATTGGTTTGAGCCGCTGTTGGGTCTGCCCCAT
GCCAAGAATATAGTCCATCTGTACGATCAGCTCATGGTCCTCAATCAGAGGAATCTCATACTGATAAACT
GGAAGAACTTCTGCTACATTCACGACCAGCTGCAGGACGCTTTCAAGCAACTTCTTTTGGAGCAACTTAA
GTTCGTGTGCGAGCACAAGGTTGATGTCTTCTTTTGGAAACTACTCTTCTACAATGTGCGGAATTACTTG
AAGCGCCAGCAAACGGACCAGGCGCACACACATACGCTCCTTCTCATCGAGCAAGCTATCAAGTTTTACC
GCATGCTCTACGACAAGCTGATGGCCAAGTGCGTGGCATCGTCGCGCTGTGACAGCGCACTTAAAGTGGT
GGCCCAGAGGCTGCTCATCTGTTTGGGCGATCTGACGCGCTACCGGGTTAACCATGTCAAGGCCACAGAT
TACATGGAGGCGGCCAGGTACTATCAGAGGGCGCAGGAACTGGTACCTGGCAACGGGGCACCTTTCAACC
AGCTGGCGGTCATTTCCATTTATCACCACAAGCGCTTCGATGCAGTTTATTACTATGTCCGCAGCTTGTT
GACTTCGAACTCTATCCAATCTGCCAAGGAAAGCCTGCTGGATTTGTTCGACGAGATTCGGCGTAAGTAC
GAGGAGACCGAGATGAAGCAATCTCCCATGCACTATGCAGCTGGATCGAAGAATCAAAAGTCGAAGCAGA
TGCGCAAGGAGGTATGGATCTATCCGGATGGGATCAGACGCCTACATCGCACCGATGACAAGGGCAACAA
GGCGAAGGGCAACAAGGCCACTATGGCAGAGGTCAATCGTTACGAGGAGATGCCGCCGGAGGAGATTCTT
CCTCGCATTGTTTCCCTTTATCTGTACTTATTAGGCAAACTCTACACCGGCACAGATGTGGACTCGTTAT
ACCCGTTGCTAAGGAAACTGCAAATCCAAATAGGCGTCGCTTTAAGGCACGAAAACCTGTTGTCACGCTC
CAAACTGCTGAAAATAGTAGCACTCAACTTGTTCGTCGTCGAGCACAACAAACCCAAAACGTCACGCCGC
GAGATGCGTTATCACAGCTTCAATTTTGCCAACTCATTCTTTGGACTCATGATGAAGAAAACGAACCAGC
TGCTGGCTGGTTTTGTAGAGGATTCTACAAATGTCCAGTGTCTCCCAGAAGAAGACTTTGCGACTGTGAA
CACATACCTACAGTTCGTGAATGTTTATGTACGTTGGTTGAGCATCAGTTTGGACGTGTGGGAACCCGTC
AGATCGGAAGAACACTCTTTCATCGATTGCTGGGCTGAGCTAACAATCCTTTTTGAGTACATTGAATGCT
TAATGGGGAAGCACAAACTTGAGAAAAACGAAATACTGTTGGATGAGGATGTGGCCCTTAGAGGTTTCAC
TCCGTTGGGTCGTGAAACGCTGAGCATGGACTATCTCAAAAGAGGATCCGAACGTCTTCAGTTTTTCGAA
CGTGTTCGTAGGATTGGTCAGTTCCAGGAATACTACGTCCAGCATCAAGAGGCTCTCCAGCAGCCGTTGG
AATCAAGCTTCACTGTCGAGCACCTAAACGCAGCGATGAAGAACGCATTGGAAAACTATGATGCTGAAAG
TTGTGGTCTTGCGGCGAACGTTTCAAAGATTCAATGTAAAGCCGTTGAGGAATTGTTGTGTCGTTCAACT
GATTCCGATGTTTCCGAGCTGTGCAAGCTGAAGAAAGAGCTTGAGGCCAAGGCTAGGGTTAAGCAGATAT
GCACCAGCAAGTTGGAGGACATTCTCAAGTTCGTGGACACGAAAGGCGGCCGCGCCGAAACGAGCGAAAA
GATCAAGTTCCTTGTGGCGGACACCACAGCCTTTATAAACGCCGTGCCCCTGAATGAATACGCGGAGCAG
GTGCTCACCGTGCCGGATGTGGTGGCCGAAGTGCGCAACAAGCGCCAGATTCGCCGCCTCTGCGTTCTGC
CCTTCGACCTCCAGGTGCGCGAGCCTCGTCCGGAGAGCATTAAACACTGCGTGGAGTTCGCCAAGAAAAC
GGGTGACTACGCGAGTCTCTCGGGGATCGATCTGAAAGTGATCTCGCTCACCTACGAACTGGAAGCAGAC
AACGTGGGCACTGATCACCTGCGCCAGGAGCCTGTGATGGCGCAGACCATTGCGTCCAAGGATAAACCCG
AGGAGATGCAGGATGCTAATAACAAGAGACTGGTCGGTTGGTACATGCCCGAGGGCGAAGAGGAGGAGGA
GGAGGATTCCGAGGAGGAAGATGATTACTCCCAGGAAGAGGACGATGCTGAAGGCGATGAGCAGGAGGCA
AATGAATCCCCAGACACTGTTAAAGCCGCCATCGAAGCCCAATTGGCCGGCAAGGAACCATTTGCCAGCG
AGACCATCGAAAAGGAGGAGGACCAAGACCAGGAGCCCAGTCAGGAGGAGCTGGACAAGCTGTTCGAGCA
GCTCAAATGCGCACCCAGTGCCGAGGAAGAGAAAGAGCTCTCGGAACTGCTCGTTTCCCAGCCGGCCGAA
GTAGATGAGGAGGTATCCGAGCCACAAGAAGCCAAACAGAGCCAAAATCTCGACGAGGATGTGGGTGACG
ATGGCTGGATCACGCATTCAAACATCAAGAAGGCCAAGAAAGCGCTCGAGGGCAAAGTGGAAACGGATGA
AGTGCCGCCCGTCGCCTGCATGACCACCGATTATGCGCTGCAGAACGTGCTCAAGCAGCTAAATCTCCAC
CTGGCCGCCCTCAATGGCCGGATCATCAAGCAGTTGCGCACATATATACTCCGCTGCTACGCGTGCTACA
AGACCACCAGCATCATGACCAAGGTGTTTTGCCCCAATTGTGGCAACAAGACGCTGAAACGTGTGGCCGT
CAGTCTGGACGAGAACGGTCGCCAGGTGATTCACATCAATACGCGCCGTCCGCTGACCAATAAGTACAAG
AATCAGAGCCTGCCTCGCTTCCAGGGCGGCAAGCATTCGAGAAATCCGATCCTGTTCGAGGATCAGCCGA
TGCCCAGGCAGATGCCGTCGCGCGTTGCCAAGACCAAGACGAACGCTCTGGATCAGGACTACACGGCCGG
ATTCTCGCCCTTCGTGCTGCGCGACGTGGACTCCAAGTCCGCCATGCTGCGCTCCAAGGGCAACCTCAAG
GAGTGGGCCAGGAATAACAACTTCGAGGAGGATCGCCGGCGCAAGAACTACAATCGCTTGTACAAGTAGG
CGGCCGCTCGAGTCTAGAGGGCCCGCGGTTCGAAGGTAAGCCTATCCCTAACCCTCTCCTCGGTCTCGAT
TCTACGCGTACCGGTCATCATCACCATCACCATTGAGTTTAAACCCGCTGATCAGCCTCGACTGTGCCTT
CTAAGGCCTGAGCTCGCTGATCAGCCTCGATCGAGGATCCAGACATGATAAGATACATTGATGAGTTTGG
ACAAACCACAACTAGAATGCAGTGAAAAAAATGCTTTATTTGTGAAATTTGTGATGCTATTGCTTTATTT
GTAACCATTATAAGCTGCAATAAACAAGTTAACAACAACAATTGCATTCATTTTATGTTTCAGGTTCAGG
GGGAGGTGTGGGAGGTTTTTTAAAGCAAGTAAAACCTCTACAAATGTGGTATGGCTGATTATGATCAGTC
GACCGATGCCCTTGAGAGCCTTCAACCCAGTCAGCTCCTTCCGGTGGGCGCGGGGCATGACTATCGTCGC
CGCACTTATGACTGTCTTCTTTATCATGCAACTCGTAGGACAGGTGCCGGCAGCGCTCTGGGTCATTTTC
GGCGAGGACCGCTTTCGCTGGAGCGCGACGATGATCGGCCTGTCGCTTGCGGTATTCGGAATCTTGCACG
CCCTCGCTCAAGCCTTCGTCACTGGTCCCGCCACCAAACGTTTCGGCGAGAAGCAGGCCATTATCGCCGG
CATGGCGGCCGACGCGCTGGGCTACGTCTTGCTGGCGTTCGCGACGCGAGGCTGGATGGCCTTCCCCATT
ATGATTCTTCTCGCTTCCGGCGGCATCGGGATGCCCGCGTTGCAGGCCATGCTGTCCAGGCAGGTAGATG
ACGACCATCAGGGACAGCTTCAAGGATCGCTCGCGGCTCTTACCAGCCAGCAAAAGGCCAGGAACCGTAA
AAAGGCCGCGTTGCTGGCGTTTTTCCATAGGCTCCGCCCCCCTGACGAGCATCACAAAAATCGACGCTCA
AGTCAGAGGTGGCGAAACCCGACAGGACTATAAAGATACCAGGCGTTTCCCCCTGGAAGCTCCCTCGTGC
GCTCTCCTGTTCCGACCCTGCCGCTTACCGGATACCTGTCCGCCTTTCTCCCTTCGGGAAGCGTGGCGCT
TTCTCAATGCTCACGCTGTAGGTATCTCAGTTCGGTGTAGGTCGTTCGCTCCAAGCTGGGCTGTGTGCAC
GAACCCCCCGTTCAGCCCGACCGCTGCGCCTTATCCGGTAACTATCGTCTTGAGTCCAACCCGGTAAGAC
ACGACTTATCGCCACTGGCAGCAGCCACTGGTAACAGGATTAGCAGAGCGAGGTATGTAGGCGGTGCTAC
AGAGTTCTTGAAGTGGTGGCCTAACTACGGCTACACTAGAAGGACAGTATTTGGTATCTGCGCTCTGCTG
AAGCCAGTTACCTTCGGAAAAAGAGTTGGTAGCTCTTGATCCGGCAAACAAACCACCGCTGGTAGCGGTG
GTTTTTTTGTTTGCAAGCAGCAGATTACGCGCAGAAAAAAAGGATCTCAAGAAGATCCTTTGATCTTTTC
TACGGGGTCTGACGCTCAGTGGAACGAAAACTCACGTTAAGGGATTTTGGTCATGAGATTATCAAAAAGG
ATCTTCACCTAGATCCTTTTAAATTAAAAATGAAGTTTTAAATCAATCTAAAGTATATATGAGTAAACTT
GGTCTGACAGTTACCAATGCTTAATCAGTGAGGCACCTATCTCAGCGATCTGTCTATTTCGTTCATCCAT
AGTTGCCTGACTCCCCGTCGTGTAGATAACTACGATACGGGAGGGCTTACCATCTGGCCCCAGTGCTGCA
ATGATACCGCGAGACCCACGCTCACCGGCTCCAGATTTATCAGCAATAAACCAGCCAGCCGGAAGGGCCG
AGCGCAGAAGTGGTCCTGCAACTTTATCCGCCTCCATCCAGTCTATTAATTGTTGCCGGGAAGCTAGAGT
AAGTAGTTCGCCAGTTAATAGTTTGCGCAACGTTGTTGCCATTGCTGCAGGCATCGTGGTGTCACGCTCG
TCGTTTGGTATGGCTTCATTCAGCTCCGGTTCCCAACGATCAAGGCGAGTTACATGATCCCCCATGTTGT
GCAAAAAAGCGGTTAGCTCCTTCGGTCCTCCGATCGTTGTCAGAAGTAAGTTGGCCGCAGTGTTATCACT
CATGGTTATGGCAGCACTGCATAATTCTCTTACTGTCATGCCATCCGTAAGATGCTTTTCTGTGACTGGT
GAGTACTCAACCAAGTCATTCTGAGAATAGTGTATGCGGCGACCGAGTTGCTCTTGCCCGGCGTCAACAC
GGGATAATACCGCGCCACATAGCAGAACTTTAAAAGTGCTCATCATTGGAAAACGTTCTTCGGGGCGAAA
ACTCTCAAGGATCTTACCGCTGTTGAGATCCAGTTCGATGTAACCCACTCGTGCACCCAACTGATCTTCA
GCATCTTTTACTTTCACCAGCGTTTCTGGGTGAGCAAAAACAGGAAGGCAAAATGCCGCAAAAAAGGGAA
TAAGGGCGACACGGAAATGTTGAATACTCATACTCTTCCTTTTTCAATATTATTGAAGCATTTATCAGGG
TTATTGTCTCATGAGCGGATACATATTTGAATGTATTTAGAAAAATAAACAAATAGGGGTTCCGCGCACA
TTTCCCCGAAAAGTGCCACCTGACGTCTAAGAAACCATTATTATCATGACATTAACCTATAAAAATAGGC
GTATCACGAGGCCCTTTCGT
